>Addgene plasmid #201060 | pAAV4.51-mut | addgene full sequence | sequence record 393097 | Addgene NGS Result
GATATCCTTAAGGTCCTGTATTAGAGGTCACGTGAGTGTTTTGCGACATTTTGCGACACCATGTGGTCAC
GCTGGGTATTTAAGCCCGAGTGAGCACGCAGGGTCTCCATTTTGAAGCGGGAGGTTTGAACGCGCAGCCA
CCACGCCGGGGTTTTACGAGATTGTGATTAAGGTCCCCAGCGACCTTGACGAGCATCTGCCCGGCATTTC
TGACAGCTTTGTGAACTGGGTGGCCGAGAAGGAATGGGAGTTGCCGCCAGATTCTGACATGGATCTGAAT
CTGATTGAGCAGGCACCCCTGACCGTGGCCGAGAAGCTGCAGCGCGACTTTCTGACGGAATGGCGCCGTG
TGAGTAAGGCCCCGGAGGCCCTTTTCTTTGTGCAATTTGAGAAGGGAGAGAGCTACTTCCACATGCACGT
GCTCGTGGAAACCACCGGGGTGAAATCCATGGTTTTGGGACGTTTCCTGAGTCAGATTCGCGAAAAACTG
ATTCAGAGAATTTACCGCGGGATCGAGCCGACTTTGCCAAACTGGTTCGCGGTCACAAAGACCAGAAATG
GCGCCGGAGGCGGGAACAAGGTGGTGGATGAGTGCTACATCCCCAATTACTTGCTCCCCAAAACCCAGCC
TGAGCTCCAGTGGGCGTGGACTAATATGGAACAGTATTTAAGCGCCTGTTTGAATCTCACGGAGCGTAAA
CGGTTGGTGGCGCAGCATCTGACGCACGTGTCGCAGACGCAGGAGCAGAACAAAGAGAATCAGAATCCCA
ATTCTGATGCGCCGGTGATCAGATCAAAAACTTCAGCCAGGTACATGGAGCTGGTCGGGTGGCTCGTGGA
CAAGGGGATTACCTCGGAGAAGCAGTGGATCCAGGAGGACCAGGCCTCATACATCTCCTTCAATGCGGCC
TCCAACTCGCGGTCCCAAATCAAGGCTGCCTTGGACAATGCGGGAAAGATTATGAGCCTGACTAAAACCG
CCCCCGACTACCTGGTGGGCCAGCAGCCCGTGGAGGACATTTCCAGCAATCGGATTTATAAAATTTTGGA
ACTAAACGGGTACGATCCCCAATATGCGGCTTCCGTCTTTCTGGGATGGGCCACGAAAAAGTTCGGCAAG
AGGAACACCATCTGGCTGTTTGGGCCTGCAACTACCGGGAAGACCAACATCGCGGAGGCCATAGCCCACA
CTGTGCCCTTCTACGGGTGCGTAAACTGGACCAATGAGAACTTTCCCTTCAACGACTGTGTCGACAAGAT
GGTGATCTGGTGGGAGGAGGGGAAGATGACCGCCAAGGTCGTGGAGTCGGCCAAAGCCATTCTCGGAGGA
AGCAAGGTGCGCGTGGACCAGAAATGCAAGTCCTCGGCCCAGATAGACCCGACTCCCGTGATCGTCACCT
CCAACACCAACATGTGCGCCGTGATTGACGGGAACTCAACGACCTTCGAACACCAGCAGCCGTTGCAAGA
CCGGATGTTCAAATTTGAACTCACCCGCCGTCTGGATCATGACTTTGGGAAGGTCACCAAGCAGGAAGTC
AAAGACTTTTTCCGGTGGGCAAAGGATCACGTGGTTGAGGTGGAGCATGAATTCTACGTCAAAAAGGGTG
GAGCCAAGAAAAGACCCGCCCCCAGTGACGCAGATATAAGTGAGCCCAAACGGGTGCGCGAGTCAGTTGC
GCAGCCATCGACGTCAGACGCGGAAGCTTCGATCAACTACGCAGACAGGTACCAAAACAAATGTTCTCGT
CACGTGGGCATGAATCTGATGCTGTTTCCCTGCAGACAATGCGAGAGAATGAATCAGAATTCAAATATCT
GCTTCACTCACGGACAGAAAGACTGTTTAGAGTGCTTTCCCGTGTCAGAATCTCAACCCGTTTCTGTCGT
CAAAAAGGCGTATCAGAAACTGTGCTACATTCATCATATCATGGGAAAGGTGCCAGACGCTTGCACTGCC
TGCGATCTGGTCAATGTGGATTTGGATGACTGCATCTTTGAACAATAAATGATTTAAATATGGCTGCTGA
CGGTTACCTTCCAGATTGGCTAGAGGACAACCTCTCTGAAGGCGTTCGAGAGTGGTGGGCGCTGCAACCT
GGAGCCCCTAAACCCAAGGCAAATCAACAACATCAGGACAACGCTCGGGGTCTTGTGCTTCCGGGTTACA
AATACCTCGGACCCGGCAACGGACTCGACAAGGGGGAACCCGTCAACGCAGCGGACGCGGCAGCCCTCGA
GCACGACAAGGCCTACGACCAGCAGCTCAAGGCCGGTGACAACCCCTACCTCAAGTACAACCACGCCGAC
GCGGAGTTCCAGCAGCGGCTTCAGGGCGACACATCGTTTGGGGGCAACCTCGGCAGAGCAGTCTTCCAGG
CCAAAAAGAGGGTTCTTGAACCTCTTGGTCTGGTTGAGCAAGCGGGTGAGACGGCTCCTGGAAAGAAGAG
ACCGTTGATTGAATCCCCCCAGCAGCCCGACTCCTCCACGGGTATCGGCAAAAAAGGCAAGCAGCCGGCT
AAAAAGAAGCTCGTTTTCGAAGACGAAACTGGAGCAGGCGACGGACCCCCTGAGGGATCAACTTCCGGAG
CCATGTCTGATGACAGTGAGATGCGTGCAGCAGCTGGCGGAGCTGCAGTCGAGGGCGGACAAGGTGCCGA
TGGAGTGGGTAATGCCTCGGGTGATTGGCATTGCGATTCCACCTGGTCTGAGGGCCACGTCACGACCACC
AGCACCAGAACCTGGGTCTTGCCCACCTACAACAACCACCTCTACAAGCGACTCGGAGAGAGCCTGCAGT
CCAACACCTACAACGGATTCTCCACCCCCTGGGGATACTTTGACTTCAACCGCTTCCACTGCCACTTCTC
ACCACGTGACTGGCAGCGACTCATCAACAACAACTGGGGCATGCGACCCAAAGCCATGCGGGTCAAAATC
TTCAACATCCAGGTCAAGGAGGTCACGACGTCGAACGGCGAGACAACGGTGGCTAATAACCTTACCAGCA
CGGTTCAGATCTTTGCGGACTCGTCGTACGAACTGCCGTACGTGATGGATGCGGGTCAAGAGGGCAGCCT
GCCTCCTTTTCCCAACGACGTCTTTATGGTGCCCCAGTACGGCTACTGTGGACTGGTGACCGGCAACACT
TCGCAGCAACAGACTGACAGAAATGCCTTCTACTGCCTGGAGTACTTTCCTTCGCAGATGCTGCGGACTG
GCAACAACTTTGAAATTACGTACAGTTTTGAGAAGGTGCCTTTCCACTCGATGTACGCGCACAGCCAGAG
CCTGGACCGGCTGATGAACCCTCTCATCGACCAGTACCTGTGGGGACTGCAATCGACCACCACCGGAACC
ACCCTGAATGCCGGGACTGCCACCACCAACTTTACCAAGCTGCGGCCTACCAACTTTTCCAACTTTAAAA
AGAACTGGCTGCCCGGGCCTTCAATCAAGCAGCAGGGCTTCTCAAAGACTGCCAATCAAAACTACGAGAT
CCCTGCCACCGGGTCAGACAGTCTCATCGAATACGAGACGCACAGCACTCTGGACGGAAGATGGAGTGCC
CTGACCCCCGGACCTCCAATGGCCACGGCTGGACCTGCGGACAGCAAGTTCAGCAACAGCCAGCTCATCT
TTGCGGGGCCTAAACAGAACGGCAACACGGCCACCGTACCCGGGACTCTGATCTTCACCTCTGAGGAGGA
GCTGGCAGCCACCAACGCCACCGATACGGACATGTGGGGCAACCTACCTGGCGGTGACCAGAGCAGGGTG
GACAGACCGACCGTGGACAGACTGACAGCCTTGGGAGCCGTGCCTGGAATGGTCTGGCAAAACAGAGACA
TTTACTACCAGGGTCCCATTTGGGCCAAGATTCCTCATACCGATGGACACTTTCACCCCTCACCGCTGAT
TGGTGGGTTTGGGCTGAAACACCCGCCTCCTCAAATTTTTATCAAGAACACCCCGGTACCTGCGAATCCT
GCAACGACCTTCAGCTCTACTCCGGTAAACTCCTTCATTACTCAGTACAGCACTGGCCAGGTGTCGGTGC
AGATTGACTGGGAGATCCAGAAGGAGCGGTCCAAACGCTGGAACCCCGAGGTCCAGTTTACCTCCAACTA
CGGACAGCAAAACTCTCTGTTGTGGGCTCCCGATGCGGCTGGGAAATACACTGAGCCTAGGGCTATCGGT
ACCCGCTACCTCACCCACCACCTGTAATAACCTGTTAATCAATAAACCGGTTTATTCGTTTCAGTTGAAC
TTTGGTCTAGAGATATCAGCAAAAGGCCAGGAACCGTAAAAAGGCCGCGTTGCTGGCGTTTTTCCATAGG
CTCCGCCCCCCTGACGAGCATCACAAAAATCGACGCTCAAGTCAGAGGTGGCGAAACCCGACAGGACTAT
AAAGATACCAGGCGTTTCCCCCTGGAAGCTCCCTCGTGCGCTCTCCTGTTCCGACCCTGCCGCTTACCGG
ATACCTGTCCGCCTTTCTCCCTTCGGGAAGCGTGGCGCTTTCTCATAGCTCACGCTGTAGGTATCTCAGT
TCGGTGTAGGTCGTTCGCTCCAAGCTGGGCTGTGTGCACGAACCCCCCGTTCAGCCCGACCGCTGCGCCT
TATCCGGTAACTATCGTCTTGAGTCCAACCCGGTAAGACACGACTTATCGCCACTGGCAGCAGCCACTGG
TAACAGGATTAGCAGAGCGAGGTATGTAGGCGGTGCTACAGAGTTCTTGAAGTGGTGGCCTAACTACGGC
TACACTAGAAGAACAGTATTTGGTATCTGCGCTCTGCTGAAGCCAGTTACCTTCGGAAAAAGAGTTGGTA
GCTCTTGATCCGGCAAACAAACCACCGCTGGTAGCGGTGGTTTTTTTGTTTGCAAGCAGCAGATTACGCG
CAGAAAAAAAGGATCTCAAGAAGATCCTTTGATCTTTTCTACGGGGTCTGACGCTCAGTGGAACGAAAAC
TCACGTTAAGGGATTTTGGTCATGAGATTATCAAAAAGGATCTTCACCTAGATCCTTTTAAATTAAAAAT
GAAGTTTTAAATCAATCTAAAGTATATATGAGTAAACTTGGTCTGACAGTTACCAATGCTTAATCAGTGA
GGCACCTATCTCAGCGATCTGTCTATTTCGTTCATCCATAGTTGCCTGGCTCCCCGTCGTGTAGATAACT
ACGATACGGGAGGGCTTACCATCTGGCCCCAGTGCTGCAATGATACCGCGAGACCCACGCTCACCGGCTC
CAGATTTATCAGCAATAAACCAGCCAGCCGGAAGGGCCGAGCGCAGAAGTGGTCCTGCAACTTTATCCGC
CTCCATCCAGTCTATTAATTGTTGCCGGGAAGCTAGAGTAAGTAGTTCGCCAGTTAATAGTTTGCGCAAC
GTTGTTGCCATTGCTACAGGCATCGTGGTGTCACGCTCGTCGTTTGGTATGGCTTCATTCAGCTCCGGTT
CCCAACGATCAAGGCGAGTTACATGATCCCCCATGTTGTGCAAAAAAGCGGTTAGCTCCTTCGGTCCTCC
GATCGTTGTCAGAAGTAAGTTGGCCGCAGTGTTATCACTCATGGTTATGGCAGCACTGCATAATTCTCTT
ACTGTCATGCCATCCGTAAGATGCTTTTCTGTGACTGGTGAGTACTCAACCAAGTCATTCTGAGAATAGT
GTATGCGGCGACCGAGTTGCTCTTGCCCGGCGTCAATACGGGATAATACCGCGCCACATAGCAGAACTTT
AAAAGTGCTCATCATTGGAAAACGTTCTTCGGGGCGAAAACTCTCAAGGATCTTACCGCTGTTGAGATCC
AGTTCGATGTAACCCACTCGTGCACCCAACTGATCTTCAGCATCTTTTACTTTCACCAGCGTTTCTGGGT
GAGCAAAAACAGGAAGGCAAAATGCCGCAAAAAAGGGAATAAGGGCGACACGGAAATGTTGAATACTCAT
ACTCTTCCTTTTTCAATATTATTGAAGCATTTATCAGGGTTATTGTCTCATGAGCGGATACATATTTGAA
TGTATTTAGAAAAATAAACAAATAGGGGTTCCGCGCACATTTCCCCGAAAAGTGCCACCT
Features (pLannotate 1.2.2; 5 found; start..end, strand, type, name):
    815..2005    +  CDS            Rep52: REP52_AAV2S - Experimental evidence at protein level: Swiss-Prot protein existence level 1. Plays a critical role during packaging of viral DNA into empty capsids, where they are thought to be part of the packaging motor complex. The single stranded genomic DNA is packaged in a 3' to 5' direction and requires the association between viral DNA and Rep40. Regulates host PKA activity by interacting with host PRKX as a mechanism to interfere with helper virus propagation and to promote its own replication. From Adeno-associated virus 2 (isolate Srivastava/1982) (AAV-2).
   2020..4224    +  CDS            VP1: CAPSD_AAV2S - Experimental evidence at protein level: Swiss-Prot protein existence level 1. Capsid protein self-assembles to form an icosahedral capsid with a T=1 symmetry, about 22 nm in diameter, and consisting of 60 copies of three size variants of the capsid protein VP1, VP2 and VP3 which differ in their N-terminus. The capsid encapsulates the genomic ssDNA. Binds to host cell heparan sulfate and uses host ITGA5-ITGB1 as coreceptor on the cell surface to provide virion attachment to target cell. This attachment induces virion internalization predominantly through clathrin-dependent endocyt
   4331..4919    -  rep_origin     ori: high-copy-number ColE1/pMB1/pBR322/pUC origin of replication
   5090..5950    -  CDS            AmpR: β-lactamase; bla; confers resistance to ampicillin, carbenicillin, and related antibiotics
   5951..6055    -  promoter       AmpR promoter: bla
