[The description below was written by a language model from this plasmid's Addgene catalogue record and pLannotate feature annotations shown in this document.]
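Description:
pAAV4.51-mut is a 6,080 bp AAV packaging (Rep/Cap) helper plasmid built on the small pMCV backbone and catalogued as a mammalian expression/AAV vector. It is maintained in E. coli as a high-copy plasmid through a ColE1/pUC-type origin of replication and is selected with ampicillin via a β-lactamase gene driven by its own bla promoter. These bacterial elements account for essentially all of the roughly 1.8 kb backbone. The remainder of the plasmid is viral coding sequence.

The payload consists of the AAV2 Rep gene followed directly by the AAV4.51 Cap gene, mirroring the arrangement in a wild-type AAV genome. The annotation picks out the Rep52 reading frame, a product implicated in packaging single-stranded genomes into preformed capsids. It leaves about 800 bp upstream unannotated, where the N-terminal portion of the larger Rep proteins would be expected to lie, though the feature table does not confirm this. The downstream capsid open reading frame of about 2.2 kb is labelled by similarity to AAV2 VP1, but according to the record it is a synthetic AAV4.51 capsid. It carries four substitutions, N586R, S587V, N588D and L589R, which give the "mut" designation. As in other AAV cap genes, this frame would be expected to yield the nested VP1, VP2 and VP3 subunits that assemble into the icosahedral shell. No promoters for Rep or Cap are annotated and the record does not state them, and no ITRs are detected, consistent with a trans-acting helper.

The plasmid supplies Rep and Cap functions in trans for producing recombinant AAV vectors pseudotyped with this engineered capsid. It comes from work on structure-guided capsid evolution aimed at improved gene delivery to the central nervous system.
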