Addgene plasmid #201060: pAAV4.51-mut
Purpose: Expresses AAV2 Rep and AAV4.51 Cap
Depositing lab: Aravind Asokan. Depositing organization: Duke University. Publication: Structure-guided AAV capsid evolution strategies for enhanced CNS gene delivery. Gonzalez TJ, Mitchell-Dick A, Blondel LO, Fanous MM, Hull JA, Oh DK, Moller-Tank S, Castellanos Rivera RM, Piedrahita JA, Asokan A. Nat Protoc. 2023 Sep 21. doi: 10.1038/s41596-023-00875-y. PubMed 37735235.
Backbone
  Vector backbone: pMCV
  Backbone size w/o insert (bp): 1799
  Total vector size (bp): 6080
  Modifications to backbone: Inserted AAV2 Rep and AAV4.51 Cap
  Vector type: Mammalian Expression, AAV
Growth in bacteria
  Bacterial resistance: Ampicillin, 100 μg/mL
  Growth temperature: 37°C
  Growth strain: DH5alpha
  Copy number: High Copy
Gene/Insert
  Gene/Insert name: AAV4.51 Cap
  Species: Synthetic
  Insert size (bp): 2211
  Mutation: N586R, S587V, N588D, L589R
  Cloning method: Restriction Enzyme; 5′ cloning site EcoRV (not destroyed); 3′ cloning site None (unknown if destroyed)
  Sequencing primers: 5′ CATGTGGTCACGCTGGGTATTTAAG
Terms and licenses: Academic/Nonprofit Terms; Industry Terms: Not Available to Industry
How to cite: pAAV4.51-mut was a gift from Aravind Asokan (Addgene plasmid # 201060 ; http://n2t.net/addgene:201060 ; RRID:Addgene_201060)
